Addgene plasmid #83182: Hs.HRAS G12C
Purpose: Gateway ORF Entry clone of human HRAS [NM_005343.2 ] with stop codon (for native or N-terminal fusions), G12C mutation
Depositing lab: Dominic Esposito. Depositing organization: National Cancer Institute (NCI).
Backbone
  Vector backbone: pDonor-255
  Backbone size w/o insert (bp): 2693
  Vector type: Gateway Entry Clone
Growth in bacteria
  Bacterial resistance: Spectinomycin, 50 μg/mL
  Growth temperature: 37°C
  Growth strain: DH10B
  Copy number: High Copy
Gene/Insert
  Gene/Insert name: HRAS
  Species: H. sapiens (human)
  Insert size (bp): 570
  Mutation: G12C
  GenBank ID: NM_005343.2
  Entrez Gene: HRAS (a.k.a. C-BAS/HAS, C-H-RAS, C-HA-RAS1, CTLO, H-RASIDX, HAMSV, HRAS1, RASH1, p21ras)
  Cloning method: Gateway Cloning
  Sequencing primers: 5′ M13F 23-mer (5'-CCCAGTCACGACGTTGTAAAACG); 3′ attLR 23-mer (5'-TAACATCAGAGATTTTGAGACAC)
Terms and licenses: Academic/Nonprofit Terms; Industry Terms: Not Available to Industry
How to cite: Hs.HRAS G12C was a gift from Dominic Esposito (Addgene plasmid # 83182 ; http://n2t.net/addgene:83182 ; RRID:Addgene_83182)
