[The description below was written by a language model from this plasmid's Addgene catalogue record and pLannotate feature annotations shown in this document.]
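Description:
Hs.HRAS G12C is a Gateway entry clone built on the pDonor-255 backbone, carrying the human HRAS open reading frame (reference transcript NM_005343.2) with the oncogenic glycine-to-cysteine substitution at codon 12. The complete plasmid is 3,263 nt, consisting of a 2,693 bp backbone and a 570 bp insert. It is propagated in E. coli from a high-copy ColE1/pUC-type origin and selected with spectinomycin through an aadA (SmR) aminoglycoside adenylyltransferase gene. That gene sits downstream of sequence annotated as a fragment of a class 1 integron Pc promoter and a short gentamicin acetyltransferase remnant. Other small annotations (lacZα and lacI fragments) appear to be backbone remnants rather than functional genes. The rrnB T1 and T2 terminators lie upstream of the cloning region, where such elements typically insulate it from read-through transcription.

The H-Ras coding sequence is flanked by two attL recombination sites. The automated annotation labels these attL3 and an attL2 fragment, whereas the catalogue entry does not specify the att site variants. These sites allow the ORF to be transferred by an LR Clonase reaction into compatible Gateway destination vectors. The entry clone itself carries no annotated promoter for expressing the insert, so expression elements, tags and host range are all supplied by the chosen destination vector. Because the ORF retains its stop codon, the clone suits expression of native, untagged protein or N-terminal fusions, but not C-terminal fusions. The construct thus serves as a modular source of the mutant HRAS G12C allele for building expression constructs, for example in studies of RAS biology.
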