Features (pLannotate 1.2.2; 11 found; start..end, strand, type, name):
     18..54      -  CDS            lacZα (fragment): LacZα fragment of β-galactosidase; lacZ fragment
     85..180     +  protein_bind   attL3: mutant version of attL; recombination site for the Gateway® LR reaction LR Clonase™
    186..753     +  CDS            H-Ras (fragment): human small GTPase proto-oncoprotein
    760..853     -  protein_bind   attL2 (fragment): mutant version of attL; recombination site for the Gateway® LR reaction LR Clonase™
    968..991     +  promoter       Pc promoter (fragment): intI1 (promoter lies within the coding sequence); class 1 integron promoter
   1167..1223    +  CDS            GmR (fragment): gentamycin acetyltransferase; aacC1; confers resistance to gentamycin
   1230..2021    +  CDS            SmR: aminoglycoside adenylyltransferase (Murphy, 1985); aadA; confers resistance to spectinomycin and streptomycin
   2114..2702    +  rep_origin     ori: high-copy-number ColE1/pMB1/pBR322/pUC origin of replication
   2885..2977    +  CDS            lacI (fragment): lac repressor; lacI; The lac repressor binds to the lac operator to inhibit transcription in E. coli. This inhibition can be relieved by adding lactose or isopropyl-β-D-thiogalactopyranoside (IPTG).
   3032..3059    -  terminator     rrnB T2 terminator: transcription terminator T2 from the E. coli rrnB gene
   3191..3234    +  terminator     rrnB T1 terminator: Escherichia coli rrnB; transcription terminator T1 from the E. coli rrnB gene
>Addgene plasmid #83182 | Hs.HRAS G12C | depositor full sequence | sequence record 158145 | Full Sequence
TTAACGCTAGCATGGATGTTTTCCCAGTCACGACGTTGTAAAACGACGGCCAGTCTTAAAATTCGAGCTC
GGTCCGAGGATCCGAAATAATGATTTTATTTTGACTGATAGTGACCTGTTCGTTGCAACAAATTGATAAG
CAATGCTTTTTTATAATGCCAACTTTGTACAAAAAAGTTGGCACCATGACGGAATATAAGCTGGTGGTGG
TGGGCGCCTGCGGTGTGGGCAAGAGTGCGCTGACCATCCAGCTGATCCAGAACCATTTTGTGGACGAATA
CGACCCCACTATAGAGGATTCCTACCGGAAGCAGGTGGTCATTGATGGGGAGACGTGCCTGTTGGACATC
CTGGATACCGCCGGCCAGGAGGAGTACAGCGCCATGCGGGACCAGTACATGCGCACCGGGGAGGGCTTCC
TGTGTGTGTTTGCCATCAACAACACCAAGTCTTTTGAGGACATCCACCAGTACAGGGAGCAGATCAAACG
GGTGAAGGACTCGGATGACGTGCCCATGGTGCTGGTGGGGAACAAGTGTGACCTGGCTGCACGCACTGTG
GAATCTCGGCAGGCTCAGGACCTCGCCCGAAGCTACGGCATCCCCTACATCGAGACCTCGGCCAAGACCC
GGCAGGGAGTGGAGGATGCCTTCTACACGTTGGTGCGTGAGATCCGGCAGCACAAGCTGCGGAAGCTGAA
CCCTCCTGATGAGAGTGGCCCCGGCTGCATGAGCTGCAAGTGTGTGCTCTCCTAATCAACTTTCTTGTAC
AAAGTTGGCATTATAGGAAAGCATTGCTTATCAATTTGTTGCAACGAACAGGTCACTATCAGTCAAAATA
AAATCATTATTTGCATGCAAGCTTAGATCCTCTAGACCAGCCAGGACAGAAATGCCTCGACTTCGCTGCT
ACCCAAGGTTGCCGGGTGACGCACACCGTGGAAACGGATGAAGGCACGAACCCAGTGGACATAAGCCTGT
TCGGTTCGTAAGCTGTAATGCAAGTAGCGTATGCGCTCACGCAACTGGTCCAGAACCTTGACCGAACGCA
GCGGTGGTAACGGCGCAGTGGCGGTTTTCATGGCTTGTTATGACTGTTTTTTTGGGGTACAGTCTATGCC
TCGGGCATCCAAGCAGCAAGCGCGTTACGCCGTGGGTCGATGTTTGATGTTATGGAGCAGCAACGATGTT
ACGCAGCAGGGCAGTCGCCCTAAAACAAAGTTAAACATTATGAGGGAAGCGGTGATCGCCGAAGTATCGA
CTCAACTATCAGAGGTAGTTGGCGTCATCGAGCGCCATCTCGAACCGACGTTGCTGGCCGTACATTTGTA
CGGCTCCGCAGTGGATGGCGGCCTGAAGCCACACAGTGATATTGATTTGCTGGTTACGGTGACCGTAAGG
CTTGATGAAACAACGCGGCGAGCTTTGATCAACGACCTTTTGGAAACTTCGGCTTCCCCTGGAGAGAGCG
AGATTCTCCGCGCTGTAGAAGTCACCATTGTTGTGCACGACGACATCATTCCGTGGCGTTATCCAGCTAA
GCGCGAACTGCAATTTGGAGAATGGCAGCGCAATGACATTCTTGCAGGTATCTTCGAGCCAGCCACGATC
GACATTGATCTGGCTATCTTGCTGACAAAAGCAAGAGAACATAGCGTTGCCTTGGTAGGTCCAGCGGCGG
AGGAACTCTTTGATCCGGTTCCTGAACAGGATCTATTTGAGGCGCTAAATGAAACCTTAACGCTATGGAA
CTCGCCGCCCGACTGGGCTGGCGATGAGCGAAATGTAGTGCTTACGTTGTCCCGCATTTGGTACAGCGCA
GTAACCGGCAAAATCGCGCCGAAGGATGTCGCTGCCGACTGGGCAATGGAGCGCCTGCCGGCCCAGTATC
AGCCCGTCATACTTGAAGCTAGACAGGCTTATCTTGGACAAGAAGAAGATCGCTTGGCCTCGCGCGCAGA
TCAGTTGGAAGAATTTGTCCACTACGTGAAAGGCGAGATCACCAAGGTAGTCGGCAAATAACCCTCGAGC
CACCCATGACCAAAATCCCTTAACGTGAGTTACGCGTCGTTCCACTGAGCGTCAGACCCCGTAGAAAAGA
TCAAAGGATCTTCTTGAGATCCTTTTTTTCTGCGCGTAATCTGCTGCTTGCAAACAAAAAAACCACCGCT
ACCAGCGGTGGTTTGTTTGCCGGATCAAGAGCTACCAACTCTTTTTCCGAAGGTAACTGGCTTCAGCAGA
GCGCAGATACCAAATACTGTCCTTCTAGTGTAGCCGTAGTTAGGCCACCACTTCAAGAACTCTGTAGCAC
CGCCTACATACCTCGCTCTGCTAATCCTGTTACCAGTGGCTGCTGCCAGTGGCGATAAGTCGTGTCTTAC
CGGGTTGGACTCAAGACGATAGTTACCGGATAAGGCGCAGCGGTCGGGCTGAACGGGGGGTTCGTGCACA
CAGCCCAGCTTGGAGCGAACGACCTACACCGAACTGAGATACCTACAGCGTGAGCATTGAGAAAGCGCCA
CGCTTCCCGAAGGGAGAAAGGCGGACAGGTATCCGGTAAGCGGCAGGGTCGGAACAGGAGAGCGCACGAG
GGAGCTTCCAGGGGGAAACGCCTGGTATCTTTATAGTCCTGTCGGGTTTCGCCACCTCTGACTTGAGCGT
CGATTTTTGTGATGCTCGTCAGGGGGGCGGAGCCTATGGAAAAACGCCAGCAACGCGGCCTTTTTACGGT
TCCTGGCCTTTTGCTGGCCTTTTGCTCACATGTTCTTTCCTGCGTTATCCCCTGATTCTGTGGATAACCG
TATTACCGCCTTTGAGTGAGCTGATACCGCTCGCCGCAGCCGAACGACCGAGCGCAGCGAGTCAGTGAGC
GAGGAAGCGGAAGAGCGCCCAATACGCAAACCGCCTCTCCCCGCGCGTTGGCCGATTCATTAATGCAGCT
GGCACGACAGGTTTCCCGACTGGAAAGCGGGCAGTGAGCGCAACGCAATTAATACGCGTACCGCTAGCCA
GGAAGAGTTTGTAGAAACGCAAAAAGGCCATCCGTCAGGATGGCCTTCTGCTTAGTTTGATGCCTGGCAG
TTTATGGCGGGCGTCCTGCCCGCCACCCTCCGGGCCGTTGCTTCACAACGTTCAAATCCGCTCCCGGCGG
ATTTGTCCTACTCAGGAGAGCGTTCACCGACAAACAACAGATAAAACGAAAGGCCCAGTCTTCCGACTGA
GCCTTTCGTTTTATTTGATGCCTGGCAGTTCCCTACTCTCGCG
