>Addgene plasmid #83182 | Hs.HRAS G12C | addgene partial sequence | sequence record 159308 | M13pUC-Fwd 5'-CCCAGTCACGACGTTGTAAAACG-3'
AATTCGAGCTCGGTCCGAGGATCCGAAATAATGATTTTATTTTGACTGATAGTGACCTGTTCGTTGCAAC
AAATTGATAAGCAATGCTTTTTTATAATGCCAACTTTGTACAAAAAAGTTGGCACCATGACGGAATATAA
GCTGGTGGTGGTGGGCGCCTGCGGTGTGGGCAAGAGTGCGCTGACCATCCAGCTGATCCAGAACCATTTT
GTGGACGAATACGACCCCACTATAGAGGATTCCTACCGGAAGCAGGTGGTCATTGATGGGGAGACGTGCC
TGTTGGACATCCTGGATACCGCCGGCCAGGAGGAGTACAGCGCCATGCGGGACCAGTACATGCGCACCGG
GGAGGGCTTCCTGTGTGTGTTTGCCATCAACAACACCAAGTCTTTTGAGGACATCCACCAGTACAGGGAG
CAGATCAAACGGGTGAAGGACTCGGATGACGTGCCCATGGTGCTGGTGGGGAACAAGTGTGACCTGGCTG
CACGCACTGTGGAATCTCGGCAGGCTCAGGACCTCGCCCGAAGCTACGGCATCCCCTACATCGAGACCTC
GGCCAAGACCCGGCAGGGAGTGGAGGATGCCTTCTACACGTTGGTGCGTGAGATCCGGCAGCACAAGCTG
CGGAAGCTGAACCCTCCTGATGAGAGTGGCCCCGGCTGCATGAGCTGCAAGTGTGTGCTCTCCTAATCAA
CTTTCTTGTACAAAGTTGGCATTATAGGAAAGCATTGCTTATCAATTTGTTGCAACGAACAGGTCACTAT
CAGTCAAAATAAAATCATTATTTGCATGCAAGCTTAGATCCTCTAGACCAGCCAGGACAGAAATGCCTCG
ACTTCGCTGCTACCCAAGGTTGCCGGGTGACGCACACCGTGGAAACGGATGAAGGCACGAACCCAGTGGA
CATAAGCCTGTTCGGTTCGTAAGCTGTAATGCAAGTA
